Addgene plasmid #19638: pGC245
Depositing lab: Jane Hubbard. Depositing organization: NYU Grossman School of Medicine. Publication: A "FLP-Out" system for controlled gene expression in Caenorhabditis elegans. Voutev R, Hubbard EJ. Genetics. 2008 Sep;180(1):103-19. doi: 10.1534/genetics.108.090274. PubMed 18723890.
Backbone
  Vector backbone: pGC249
  Vector type: Worm Expression ; FLP/FRT, destination vector
Growth in bacteria
  Bacterial resistance: Chloramphenicol and Ampicillin, 25 & 100 μg/mL
  Growth temperature: 37°C
  Growth strain: DB3.1
  Growth instructions: DB3.1 cells
  Copy number: High Copy
Gene/Insert
  Gene/Insert name: Gateway(R4-R3)<iA-4xNLS-GFP::let-858(3’)<iA-Wormgate::let-858(3’)-(Cbr)unc-119(+)
  Species: C. elegans (nematode), S. cerevisiae (budding yeast); A. victoria
  Tag / fusion protein: 4xNLS (N terminal on insert)
  Cloning method: Restriction Enzyme
  Sequencing primers: 5′ M13R
Terms and licenses: Academic/Nonprofit Terms; Industry Terms: Not Available to Industry
Depositor comments: Sequence mismatches between Addgene sequence and depositor sequence do not affect function.
How to cite: pGC245 was a gift from Jane Hubbard (Addgene plasmid # 19638 ; http://n2t.net/addgene:19638 ; RRID:Addgene_19638)
