[The description below was written by a language model from this plasmid's Addgene catalogue record and pLannotate feature annotations shown in this document.]
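Description:
pGC245 is a C. elegans "FLP-Out" destination vector built on the pGC249 backbone, designed so that a promoter and a gene of interest can be inserted by Gateway recombination into a cassette whose output is switched by FLP recombinase. It replicates in E. coli from a high-copy ColE1/pUC-type origin and carries both ampicillin (bla) and chloramphenicol (cat) resistance. Because it contains several ccdB toxin genes within its Gateway cassettes, it must be propagated in a ccdB-tolerant strain such as DB3.1.

Reading along the insert, an R4-R3 Gateway cassette (attR sites flanking ccdB and CmR) sits upstream and, going by the insert name and its position, is the entry point for a promoter of choice. It is followed by an FRT site, a GFP coding sequence of Aequorea victoria origin carrying an N-terminal 4xNLS for nuclear localisation, the let-858 3' region, and a second FRT in the same orientation. Downstream lies the "Wormgate" Gateway cassette, where the annotation detects attR1/attR2 sites with ccdB twice, followed by another let-858 3' region. The short rop and bom fragments annotated after each cassette probably reflect sequence associated with these repeated 3' segments, though the record does not say so.

The intended logic is that the chosen promoter first drives nuclear GFP, whose 3' region prevents expression of the downstream gene. FLP-mediated excision of the FRT-flanked GFP cassette then places the gene cloned into the Wormgate position under that promoter. A C. briggsae unc-119(+) rescue gene provides the marker for identifying transgenic worms in an unc-119 mutant background. The depositor notes that mismatches between the two available sequences do not affect function.
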