Features (pLannotate 1.2.2; 35 found; start..end, strand, type, name):
      1..30      -  misc_feature   MCS (fragment): pUC18/19 multiple cloning site
     91..111     +  protein_bind   attB4: mutant version of attB; core recombination site for the Gateway® BP reaction BP Clonase™
     95..214     +  protein_bind   attR1: mutant version of attR; recombination site for the Gateway® LR reaction LR Clonase™
    255..560     -  CDS            ccdB: CcdB, a bacterial toxin that poisons DNA gyrase; ccdB; Plasmids containing the ccdB gene cannot be propagated in standard E. coli strains.
    565..723     -  CDS            ccdA (fragment): CCDA_ECO57 - Also known as H, letA. Experimental evidence at protein level: Swiss-Prot protein existence level 1. Antitoxin component of a type II toxin-antitoxin (TA) system which inhibits the post-segregational killing (PSK) of plasmid-free cells, also referred to as a plasmid addiction system. Binds to and blocks the activity of CcdB; will also remove bound CcdB protein from the CcdB-GyrA complex by forming a CcdA-CcdB complex, a process termed rejuvenation. Functions as a transcriptional corepressor for the ccdAB operon, repression also requires CcdB (By similarity). From Escherichia coli
    902..1561    -  CDS            CmR: chloramphenicol acetyltransferase; cat; confers resistance to chloramphenicol
   1562..1591    -  promoter       cat promoter (fragment): promoter of the E. coli cat gene encoding chloramphenicol acetyltransferase
   1615..1645    -  promoter       lac UV5 promoter: E. coli lac promoter with an "up" mutation
   1671..1794    -  protein_bind   attR3: mutant version of attR; recombination site for the Gateway® LR reaction LR Clonase™
   1819..1866    -  protein_bind   FRT: FLP-mediated recombination occurs in the 8-bp core sequence TCTAGAAA (Turan and Bode, 2011). FLP recombinase from the Saccharomyces cerevisiae 2μ plasmid
   2104..2964    +  CDS            sg25: sg25 is a basic (constitutively fluorescent) green fluorescent protein published in 1997, derived from Aequorea victoria.
   3462..3497    +  CDS            rop (fragment): Rop protein, which maintains plasmids at low copy number; rop
   3599..3698    +  misc_feature   bom (fragment): basis of mobility region from pBR322
   3773..3820    -  protein_bind   FRT: FLP-mediated recombination occurs in the 8-bp core sequence TCTAGAAA (Turan and Bode, 2011). FLP recombinase from the Saccharomyces cerevisiae 2μ plasmid
   3888..4012    +  protein_bind   attR1: mutant version of attR; recombination site for the Gateway® LR reaction LR Clonase™
   4248..4400    -  CDS            dpnD (fragment): DPND_STRPN - Protein predicted: Swiss-Prot protein existence level 4. From Streptococcus pneumoniae serotype 4 (strain ATCC BAA-334 / TIGR4).
   4444..4746    -  CDS            ccdB: CCDB_ECOLI - Also known as G, letB, letD. Experimental evidence at protein level: Swiss-Prot protein existence level 1. Toxic component of a type II toxin-antitoxin (TA) system, functioning in plasmid maintainence. Responsible for the post- segregational killing (PSK) of plasmid-free cells, also referred to as a plasmid addiction system. Half-life of over 2 hours. Cell killing by CcdB is accompanied by filamentation, defects in chromosome and plasmid segregation, defects in cell division, formation of anucleate cells, decreased DNA synthesis and plasmid loss. Interferes with the activity of DN
   4751..4909    -  CDS            ccdA (fragment): CCDA_ECO57 - Also known as H, letA. Experimental evidence at protein level: Swiss-Prot protein existence level 1. Antitoxin component of a type II toxin-antitoxin (TA) system which inhibits the post-segregational killing (PSK) of plasmid-free cells, also referred to as a plasmid addiction system. Binds to and blocks the activity of CcdB; will also remove bound CcdB protein from the CcdB-GyrA complex by forming a CcdA-CcdB complex, a process termed rejuvenation. Functions as a transcriptional corepressor for the ccdAB operon, repression also requires CcdB (By similarity). From Escherichia coli
   5186..5310    -  protein_bind   attR2: mutant version of attR; recombination site for the Gateway® LR reaction LR Clonase™
   5920..6044    +  protein_bind   attR2: mutant version of attR; recombination site for the Gateway® LR reaction LR Clonase™
   6231..6335    -  CDS            dpnD (fragment): DPND_STRPN - Protein predicted: Swiss-Prot protein existence level 4. From Streptococcus pneumoniae serotype 4 (strain ATCC BAA-334 / TIGR4).
   6379..6681    -  CDS            ccdB: CCDB_ECOLI - Also known as G, letB, letD. Experimental evidence at protein level: Swiss-Prot protein existence level 1. Toxic component of a type II toxin-antitoxin (TA) system, functioning in plasmid maintainence. Responsible for the post- segregational killing (PSK) of plasmid-free cells, also referred to as a plasmid addiction system. Half-life of over 2 hours. Cell killing by CcdB is accompanied by filamentation, defects in chromosome and plasmid segregation, defects in cell division, formation of anucleate cells, decreased DNA synthesis and plasmid loss. Interferes with the activity of DN
   6686..6844    -  CDS            ccdA (fragment): CCDA_ECO57 - Also known as H, letA. Experimental evidence at protein level: Swiss-Prot protein existence level 1. Antitoxin component of a type II toxin-antitoxin (TA) system which inhibits the post-segregational killing (PSK) of plasmid-free cells, also referred to as a plasmid addiction system. Binds to and blocks the activity of CcdB; will also remove bound CcdB protein from the CcdB-GyrA complex by forming a CcdA-CcdB complex, a process termed rejuvenation. Functions as a transcriptional corepressor for the ccdAB operon, repression also requires CcdB (By similarity). From Escherichia coli
   7218..7342    -  protein_bind   attR1: mutant version of attR; recombination site for the Gateway® LR reaction LR Clonase™
   7828..7863    +  CDS            rop (fragment): Rop protein, which maintains plasmids at low copy number; rop
   7965..8064    +  misc_feature   bom (fragment): basis of mobility region from pBR322
   8945..8962    -  misc_feature   P element 5' end (fragment): No description available
   9073..9915    +  CDS            unc-119: UN119_CAEEL - Experimental evidence at protein level: Swiss-Prot protein existence level 1. Myristoyl-binding protein that acts as a cargo adapter: specifically binds the myristoyl moiety of a subset of N-terminally myristoylated proteins and is required for their localization. Plays a key role in ciliary membrane localization of proteins. Required for the establishment or function of the nervous system. From Caenorhabditis elegans.
  10279..10383   +  promoter       AmpR promoter: bla
  10384..11244   +  CDS            AmpR: β-lactamase; bla; confers resistance to ampicillin, carbenicillin, and related antibiotics
  11415..12003   +  rep_origin     ori: high-copy-number ColE1/pMB1/pBR322/pUC origin of replication
  12186..12278   +  CDS            lacI (fragment): lac repressor; lacI; The lac repressor binds to the lac operator to inhibit transcription in E. coli. This inhibition can be relieved by adding lactose or isopropyl-β-D-thiogalactopyranoside (IPTG).
  12291..12312   +  protein_bind   CAP binding site: CAP binding activates transcription in the presence of cAMP. E. coli catabolite activator protein
  12327..12357   +  promoter       lac promoter: promoter for the E. coli lac operon
  12361..12383   +  protein_bind   lac operator (fragment): The lac repressor binds to the lac operator to inhibit transcription in E. coli. This inhibition can be relieved by adding lactose or isopropyl-β-D-thiogalactopyranoside (IPTG). lac repressor encoded by lacI
>Addgene plasmid #19638 | pGC245 | depositor full sequence | sequence record 9270 | Author sequence
AAGCTTGCATGCCTGCAGGTCGACTCTAGACCGCGGTTTTGGCGCGGATCCACTAGTTCTAGCTTCAAAA
GCCTCATTACGCCAAGCTATCAACTTTGTATAGAAAAGTTGAACGAGAAACGTAAAATGATATAAATATC
AATATATTAAATTAGATTTTGCATAAAAAACAGACTACATAATACTGTAAAACACAACATATCCAGTCAC
TATGGTCGACCTGCAGACTGGCTGTGTATAAGGGAGCCTGACATTTATATTCCCCAGAACATCAGGTTAA
TGGCGTTTTTGATGTCATTTTCGCGGTGGCTGAGATCAGCCACTTCTTCCCCGATAACGGAGACCGGCAC
ACTGGCCATATCGGTGGTCATCATGCGCCAGCTTTCATCCCCGATATGCACCACCGGGTAAAGTTCACGG
GGGACTTTATCTGACAGCAGACGTGCACTGGCCAGGGGGATCACCATCCGTCGCCCGGGCGTGTCAATAA
TATCACTCTGTACATCCACAAACAGACGATAACGGCTCTCTCTTTTATAGGTGTAAACCTTAAACTGCAT
TTCACCAGCCCCTGTTCTCGTCGGCAAAAGAGCCGTTCATTTCAATAAACCGGGCGACCTCAGCCATCCC
TTCCTGATTTTCCGCTTTCCAGCGTTCGGCACGCAGACGACGGGCTTCATTCTGCATGGTTGTGCTTACC
GAACCGGAGATATTGACATCATATATGCCTTGAGCAACTGATAGCTGTCGCTGTCAACTGTCACTGTAAT
ACGCTGCTTCATAGCATACCTCTTTTTGACATACTTCGGGTATACATATCAGTATATATTCTTATACCGC
AAAAATCAGCGCGCAAATACGCATACTGTTATCTGGCTTTTAGTAAGCCGGATCCTCTAGATTACGCCCC
GCCCTGCCACTCATCGCAGTACTGTTGTAATTCATTAAGCATTCTGCCGACATGGAAGCCATCACAAACG
GCATGATGAACCTGAATCGCCAGCGGCATCAGCACCTTGTCGCCTTGCGTATAATATTTGCCCATGGTGA
AAACGGGGGCGAAGAAGTTGTCCATATTGGCCACGTTTAAATCAAAACTGGTGAAACTCACCCAGGGATT
GGCTGAGACGAAAAACATATTCTCAATAAACCCTTTAGGGAAATAGGCCAGGTTTTCACCGTAACACGCC
ACATCTTGCGAATATATGTGTAGAAACTGCCGGAAATCGTCGTGGTATTCACTCCAGAGCGATGAAAACG
TTTCAGTTTGCTCATGGAAAACGGTGTAACAAGGGTGAACACTATCCCATATCACCAGCTCACCGTCTTT
CATTGCCATACGGAATTCCGGATGAGCATTCATCAGGCGGGCAAGAATGTGAATAAAGGCCGGATAAAAC
TTGTGCTTATTTTTCTTTACGGTCTTTAAAAAGGCCGTAATATCCAGCTGAACGGTCTGGTTATAGGTAC
ATTGAGCAACTGACTGAAATGCCTCAAAATGTTCTTTACGATGCCATTGGGATATATCAACGGTGGTATA
TCCAGTGATTTTTTTCTCCATTTTAGCTTCCTTAGCTCCTGAAAATCTCGACGGATCCTAACTCAAAATC
CACACATTATACGAGCCGGAAGCATAAAGTGTAAAGCCTGGGGGTGCCTAATGCGGCCGCCATAGTGACT
GGATATGTTGTGTTTTACAGTATTATGTAGTCTGTTTTTTATGCAAAATCTAATTTAATATATTGATATT
TATATCATTTTACGTTTCTCGTTCAACTTTATTATACATAGTTGATAATTCACTGGGCTAGCCGCTCTGA
AGTTCCTATACTTTCTAGAGAATAGGAACTTCGGAATAGGAACTTCAAGATCCCCGGGTATGTTTCGAAT
GATACTAACATAACATAGAACATTTTCAGGAGCTCAGAAAAAATGACTGCTCCAAAGAAGAAGCGTAAGG
TACCGGCAGAAAAAATGACTGCTCCAAAGAAGAAGCGTAAGGTACCGGCAGAAAAAATGACTGCTCCAAA
GAAGAAGCGTAAGGTACCGGCAGAAAAAATGACTGCTCCAAAGAAGAAGCGTAAGGTACCGGTAGAAAAA
ATGAGTAAAGGAGAAGAACTTTTCACTGGAGTTGTCCCAATTCTTGTTGAATTAGATGGTGATGTTAATG
GGCACAAATTTTCTGTCAGTGGAGAGGGTGAAGGTGATGCAACATACGGAAAACTTACCCTTAAATTTAT
TTGCACTACTGGAAAACTACCTGTTCCATGGGTAAGTTTAAACATATATATACTAACTAACCCTGATTAT
TTAAATTTTCAGCCAACACTTGTCACTACTTTCTGTTATGGTGTTCAATGCTTCTCGAGATACCCAGATC
ATATGAAACGGCATGACTTTTTCAAGAGTGCCATGCCCGAAGGTTATGTACAGGAAAGAACTATATTTTT
CAAAGATGACGGGAACTACAAGACACGTAAGTTTAAACAGTTCGGTACTAACTAACCATACATATTTAAA
TTTTCAGGTGCTGAAGTCAAGTTTGAAGGTGATACCCTTGTTAATAGAATCGAGTTAAAAGGTATTGATT
TTAAAGAAGATGGAAACATTCTTGGACACAAATTGGAATACAACTATAACTCACACAATGTATACATCAT
GGCAGACAAACAAAAGAATGGAATCAAAGTTGTAAGTTTAAACATGATTTTACTAACTAACTAATCTGAT
TTAAATTTTCAGAACTTCAAAATTAGACACAACATTGAAGATGGAAGCGTTCAACTAGCAGACCATTATC
AACAAAATACTCCAATTGGCGATGGCCCTGTCCTTTTACCAGACAACCATTACCTGTCCACACAATCTGC
CCTTTCGAAAGATCCCAACGAAAAGAGAGACCACATGGTCCTTCTTGAGTTTGTAACAGCTGCTGGGATT
ACACATGGCATGGACGAACTATACAAAAGCCCACAAGCTTTGGAATTCGCTAGCCGGCCATACAAGTAAT
CCGGATGATCGACGCCAACGTCGTTGAATTTTCAAATTTTAAATACTGAATATTTGTTTTTTTTCCTATT
ATTTATTTATTCTCTTTGTGTTTTTTTTCTTGCTTTCTAAAAAATTAATTCAATCCAAATCTAAACATGA
GCGGTTTTTTTTCTCTTTCCGTCTCCCAATTCGTATTCCGCTCCTCTCATCTGAACACAATGTGCAAGTT
TATTTATCTTCTCGCTTTCATTTCATTAGGACGTGGGGGGAATTGGTGGAAGGGGGAAACACACAAAAGG
ATGATGGAAATGAAATAAGGACACACAATATGCAACAACATTCAATTCAGAAATATGGAGGAAGGTTTAA
AAGAAAACATAAAAATATATAGAGGAGGAAGGAAAACTAGTAAAAAATAAGCAAAGAAATTAGGCGAACG
ATGAGAATTGTCCTCGCTTGGGCCCTTTCGTCTCGCGCGTTTCGGTGATGACGGTGAAAACCTCTGACAC
ATGCAGCTCCCGGAGACGGTCACAGCTTGTCTGTAAGCGGATGCCGGGAGCAGACAAGCCCGTCAGGGCG
CGTCAGCGGGTGTTGGCGGGTGTCGGGGCTGGCTTAACTATGCGGCATCAGAGCAGATTGTACTGAGAGT
GCACCATATGCGGTGTGAAATACCGCACAGATGCGTAAGGAGAAAATACCGCATCAGGCGGCCTTAAGGG
CCTCGTGATACGCCTATTTTTATAGGTTAATGTCATGATAATAATGGTTTCTTAGACGCTCTGAAGTTCC
TATACTTTCTAGAGAATAGGAACTTCGGAATAGGAACTTCAAGATCCCCGGGTATGTTTCGAATGATACT
AACATAACATAGAACATTTTCAGGAGGATCCCTCGAGACAAGTTTGTACAAAAAAGCTGAACGAGAAACG
TAAAATGATATAAATATCAATATATTAAATTAGATTTTGCATAAAAAACAGACTACATAATACTGTAAAA
CACAACATATCCAGTCACTATGAATCAACTACTTAGATGGTATTAGTGACCTGTAGTCGACCGACAGCCT
TCCAAATGTTCTTCGGGTGATGCTGCCAACTTAGTCGACCGACAGCCTTCCAAATGTTCTTCTCAAACGG
AATCGTCGTATCCAGCCTACTCGCTATTGTCCTCAATGCCGTATTAAATCATAAAAAGAAATAAGAAAAA
GAGGTGCGAGCCTCTTTTTTGTGTGACAAAATAAAAACATCTACCTATTCATATACGCTAGTGTCATAGT
CCTGAAAATCATCTGCATCAAGAACAATTTCACAACTCTTATACTTTTCTCTTACAAGTCGTTCGGCTTC
ATCTGGATTTTCAGCCTCTATACTTACTAAACGTGATAAAGTTTCTGTAATTTCTACTGTATCGACCTGC
AGACTGGCTGTGTATAAGGGAGCCTGACATTTATATTCCCCAGAACATCAGGTTAATGGCGTTTTTGATG
TCATTTTCGCGGTGGCTGAGATCAGCCACTTCTTCCCCGATAACGGAGACCGGCACACTGGCCATATCGG
TGGTCATCATGCGCCAGCTTTCATCCCCGATATGCACCACCGGGTAAAGTTCACGGGAGACTTTATCTGA
CAGCAGACGTGCACTGGCCAGGGGGATCACCATCCGTCGCCCGGGCGTGTCAATAATATCACTCTGTACA
TCCACAAACAGACGATAACGGCTCTCTCTTTTATAGGTGTAAACCTTAAACTGCATTTCACCAGTCCCTG
TTCTCGTCAGCAAAAGAGCCGTTCATTTCAATAAACCGGGCGACCTCAGCCATCCCTTCCTGATTTTCCG
CTTTCCAGCGTTCGGCACGCAGACGACGGGCTTCATTCTGCATGGTTGTGCTTACCAGACCGGAGATATT
GACATCATATATGCCTTGAGCAACTGATAGCTGTCGCTGTCAACTGTCACTGTAATACGCTGCTTCATAG
CACACCTCTTTTTGACATACTTCGGGTAGTGCCGATCAACGTCTCATTTTCGCCAAAAGTTGGCCCAGGG
CTTCCCGGTATCAACAGGGACACCAGGATTTATTTATTCTGCGAAGTGATCTTCCGTCACAGGTATTTAT
TCGGCGCAAAGTGCGTCGGGTGATGCTGCCAACTTAGTCGACTACAGGTCACTAATACCATCTAAGTAGT
TGATTCATAGTGACTGGATATGTTGTGTTTTACAGTATTATGTAGTCTGTTTTTTATGCAAAATCTAATT
TAATATATTGATATTTATATCATTTTACGTTTCTCGTTCAGCTTTCTTGTACAAAGTGGTCTCGAGAGGC
CTGTTAGCCAACTCTAGAGTACTCCTACAGTACCCCTATAGTACAGCTACAGTACCTCGCACTATCCCTC
CATCAATTAATTTTACAGTAATCCTACAGTACCCCATACAGTATCACTACAACACCTCCTACTATCCCTC
CACCAACTACTTCCACAGTTGTCCTACAGTACCCCTACAGTATCACTGCAGTACCTACTACTATCTCATC
ACCAACTACTCCTACAGTAATCCTAAAGTACCATGCACTATTCCTCCATCAACTAACCTTACAGTAATCC
TACAGTACCGCTACAGTACCTCATACTATCCCTCCACCAATTAATCTTACAGTTGTCCTACAGTACCCCA
TACAGTATCACTACAGTACCTCCTACTATATCACCACCAACTACTTCTACAGTACTCCTACAGTACCTCT
ATAGTGCAGCTACAGTACCTCATACTATCCCACCAACAACTAATATTACAGTAATCCTACAGTACCCCAT
ACAGTACCTCTACACTGCCCCCGCCATGCAATATGAACATATCAATAGTAGAAAAAAATCCAATTACAGA
GGCCTTGATCAGCGGCCGCGGGAATTCGATTGGGTCTAGACCACTTTGTACAAGAAAGCTGAACGAGAAA
CGTAAAATGATATAAATATCAATATATTAAATTAGATTTTGCATAAAAAACAGACTACATAATACTGTAA
AACACAACATATCCAGTCACTATGAATCAACTACTTAGATGGTATTAGTGACCTGTAGTCGACTAAGTTG
GCAGCATCACCCGACGCACTTTGCGCCGAATAAATACCTGTGACGGAAGATCACTTCGCAGAATAAATAA
ATCCTGGTGTCCCTGTTGATACCGGGAAGCCCTGGGCCAACTTTTGGCGAAAATGAGACGTTGATCGGCA
CATTTCACAACTCTTATACTTTTCTCTTACAAGTCGTTCGGCTTCATCTGGATTTTCAGCCTCTATACTT
ACTAAACGTGATAAAGTTTCTGTAATTTCTACTGTATCGACCTGCAGACTGGCTGTGTATAAGGGAGCCT
GACATTTATATTCCCCAGAACATCAGGTTAATGGCGTTTTTGATGTCATTTTCGCGGTGGCTGAGATCAG
CCACTTCTTCCCCGATAACGGAGACCGGCACACTGGCCATATCGGTGGTCATCATGCGCCAGCTTTCATC
CCCGATATGCACCACCGGGTAAAGTTCACGGGAGACTTTATCTGACAGCAGACGTGCACTGGCCAGGGGG
ATCACCATCCGTCGCCCGGGCGTGTCAATAATATCACTCTGTACATCCACAAACAGACGATAACGGCTCT
CTCTTTTATAGGTGTAAACCTTAAACTGCATTTCACCAGTCCCTGTTCTCGTCAGCAAAAGAGCCGTTCA
TTTCAATAAACCGGGCGACCTCAGCCATCCCTTCCTGATTTTCCGCTTTCCAGCGTTCGGCACGCAGACG
ACGGGCTTCATTCTGCATGGTTGTGCTTACCAGACCGGAGATATTGACATCATATATGCCTTGAGCAACT
GATAGCTGTCGCTGTCAACTGTCACTGTAATACGCTGCTTCATAGCACACCTCTTTTTGACATACTTCGG
GTATGTTCTTGATGCAGATGATTTTCAGGACTATGACACTAGCGTATATGAATAGGTAGATGTTTTTATT
TTGTCACACAAAAAAGAGGCTCGCACCTCTTTTTCTTATTTCTTTTTATGATTTAATACGGCATTGAGGA
CAATAGCGAGTAGGCTGGATACGACGATTCCGTTTGAGAAGAACATTTGGAAGGCTGTCGGTCGACTAAG
TTGGCAGCATCACCCGAAGAACATTTGGAAGGCTGTCGGTCGACTACAGGTCACTAATACCATCTAAGTA
GTTGATTCATAGTGACTGGATATGTTGTGTTTTACAGTATTATGTAGTCTGTTTTTTATGCAAAATCTAA
TTTAATATATTGATATTTATATCATTTTACGTTTCTCGTTCAGCTTTTTTGTACAAACTTGTCTAGACCC
AATCACTAGCCGGCCATACAAGTAATCCGGATGATCGACGCCAACGTCGTTGAATTTTCAAATTTTAAAT
ACTGAATATTTGTTTTTTTTCCTATTATTTATTTATTCTCTTTGTGTTTTTTTTCTTGCTTTCTAAAAAA
TTAATTCAATCCAAATCTAAACATGAGCGGTTTTTTTTCTCTTTCCGTCTCCCAATTCGTATTCCGCTCC
TCTCATCTGAACACAATGTGCAAGTTTATTTATCTTCTCGCTTTCATTTCATTAGGACGTGGGGGGAATT
GGTGGAAGGGGGAAACACACAAAAGGATGATGGAAATGAAATAAGGACACACAATATGCAACAACATTCA
ATTCAGAAATATGGAGGAAGGTTTAAAAGAAAACATAAAAATATATAGAGGAGGAAGGAAAACTAGTAAA
AAATAAGCAAAGAAATTAGGCGAACGATGAGAATTGTCCTCGCTTGGGCCCTTTCGTCTCGCGCGTTTCG
GTGATGACGGTGAAAACCTCTGACACATGCAGCTCCCGGAGACGGTCACAGCTTGTCTGTAAGCGGATGC
CGGGAGCAGACAAGCCCGTCAGGGCGCGTCAGCGGGTGTTGGCGGGTGTCGGGGCTGGCTTAACTATGCG
GCATCAGAGCAGATTGTACTGAGAGTGCACCATATGCGGTGTGAAATACCGCACAGATGCGTAAGGAGAA
AATACCGCATCAGGCGGCCTTAAGGGCCTCGTGATACGCCTATTTTTATAGGTTAATGTCATGATAATAA
TGGTTTCTTAGACAACGGATAAAATGTTTATTATAATATCAAAAACAATTTGTCAGTTGACCACTTTTTG
ATATATTTGACAGAAACCGGGATGAATTGGCTCAAAGTTAGGGCGCCCTTCTATTACAGGGTTTCTGATA
ACAAACCGGTTATTAACTCCCAACAAGGGATGATTTCAATTCATCATGCTCAAATTGACCCAAATTAAGT
TACATGACAAATTCATCGCCCTTTTCAACTCTTCTTGGCTCATCATCTGTTATTCTGTTCCTATTCTGTC
TGCACCCTATACCCCTTTGCATACTCTCTCGTCATTCCTTTCTTGGATAGTGTCTTCTTCTCCCCAGCTC
TGCTACTTCTATGACTTGCGCCCGCTGCTTTTCCGCTCGTTCCTCTCCTCTCTGACGTCTTCTTCTGCTT
CTTTTCTCCTTCCTTTTTCCCTTCTCAATCTTCCTCTTTTTCCCATTTCTGTCAATCATTCGAAGAAGAA
GAAGAAGAAGACCCTCATTCATTTCATTTTTTTTTCTGTCGGTGTGTGCTGCTCGGTTAAGAGTGAGCTC
TCTATTCCACGTCTTCTTCTTTTTCTTCTTCGATTCGAATCAATCACTCCACCAAAACGCATTCGTTTTT
GGGATTCACCCCGCGGTTCGCAACAGGTTTCTTTTTCAAATTATTAGCGTTATAAATAGAAAAATGGTGG
AGTTTCAATAAAAATGATAATTTACAAAGTGTATTTTGATTACATGTACTCAAAAAGGTTGAAATTTTTC
ATACCAGTTTTCCGGAAATCCATCTGATATCATTATCGTATTTTTCTTTTTAAAAATGTTTTCAAAAAAA
AACAAAATATAGCTGGTTATTTGGCACCCTCTAATTACCATTTTCCTGTCACACCACACTCTTTTCCTTC
TTCCACTTCTTTCCGTTTTCAGCCGCTTCCAACCAAACCGATATGAAAGCCGAGCAACAACAATCGATTC
CACCCGGCTCGGCGACCTTCCCGTCGCAGGTGAGACTCAGAAAACTAGAGAAACCGCTCAACTAACTCTT
GATATCCGATTTCATTCTTTTCTCTTTTCTTTTTGTTGAACTTTTCCATATTTCCAGATGCCACGGCCAC
CACCAAGCACCGAACAAGGAATCACAACGGAATCGGAGCTTGCGAAGAAAGCTCAAATCACTCCGAACGA
CGTTTTAGCACTTCCGGGAATCACTCAAGGTATCTTGCTCCCTTTGGATTTCAGTTTAAAACATAAATTT
AGGATTCTTATGCTCCCCATCTGCGAACATCTATAACATCGAGTTCACCAAGTTCCAAATCCGTGATCTG
GACACTGAGCAAGTGCTTTTCGAGATCGCCAAACCGGAGAACGATCAGGAGAATGATGAGTCGCCACAGG
AGTCGGCAAGATACGTGCGTTATAGATTTGCTCCAAACTTTTTGAAACTCAAAACGGTCGGAGCAACTGT
GGAATTCAAAGTAGGAGACATCCCAATCCATCATTTCCGAATGATCGAACGTCACTTCTTCAAAGATCGC
CTTCTGAAGTGTTTTGACTTTGAATTCGGATTCTGTATTCCGAATTCACGAAACAACTGTGAACATATCT
ATGAGTTCCCTCAACTCTCTCAACAACTCAGTGAGTCATTATTCTAAAAAGTACAATTCAAAAGACTAAT
CTCTTTTTCAGTGGACGACATGATCAACAATCCAAACGAGACTCGTTCTGACAGCTTCTATTTCGTCGAT
AACAAACTCGTCATGCACAACAAAGCCGACTACTCATATGATGCATAAATATTTAATACAAAAATGTTCT
GGATAATTATTCTGTCGAATAGAAAAAAAACTCCAAATGTGATTAAATTCCAATAATTCCTGTCTAGTTT
GTTCCTTCCCCTTCCCCTTCTCATGTTCAATGCATTCCTAAGCTTTTCAGTTCCCCCCTTGTTTCTATAT
TTTTTCGCTGTCCTGTCACACTCGCTAAAAACACTAATCACACGGAAATCTGTTTTCAATAAAAACTCCA
ACTTTAACTCATTTTCAATTTCAACTGAAAGATTTTTTCATTAGAGAATGTCTAGGCATGCTCTAGAGGG
CCCAAAAGGCCTTTTTTTTTTGGCGCCGACGTCAGGTGGCACTTTTCGGGGAAATGTGCGCGGAACCCCT
ATTTGTTTATTTTTCTAAATACATTCAAATATGTATCCGCTCATGAGACAATAACCCTGATAAATGCTTC
AATAATATTGAAAAAGGAAGAGTATGAGTATTCAACATTTCCGTGTCGCCCTTATTCCCTTTTTTGCGGC
ATTTTGCCTTCCTGTTTTTGCTCACCCAGAAACGCTGGTGAAAGTAAAAGATGCTGAAGATCAGTTGGGT
GCACGAGTGGGTTACATCGAACTGGATCTCAACAGCGGTAAGATCCTTGAGAGTTTTCGCCCCGAAGAAC
GTTTTCCAATGATGAGCACTTTTAAAGTTCTGCTATGTGGCGCGGTATTATCCCGTATTGACGCCGGGCA
AGAGCAACTCGGTCGCCGCATACACTATTCTCAGAATGACTTGGTTGAGTACTCACCAGTCACAGAAAAG
CATCTTACGGATGGCATGACAGTAAGAGAATTATGCAGTGCTGCCATAACCATGAGTGATAACACTGCGG
CCAACTTACTTCTGACAACGATCGGAGGACCGAAGGAGCTAACCGCTTTTTTGCACAACATGGGGGATCA
TGTAACTCGCCTTGATCGTTGGGAACCGGAGCTGAATGAAGCCATACCAAACGACGAGCGTGACACCACG
ATGCCTGTAGCAATGGCAACAACGTTGCGCAAACTATTAACTGGCGAACTACTTACTCTAGCTTCCCGGC
AACAATTAATAGACTGGATGGAGGCGGATAAAGTTGCAGGACCACTTCTGCGCTCGGCCCTTCCGGCTGG
CTGGTTTATTGCTGATAAATCTGGAGCCGGTGAGCGTGGGTCTCGCGGTATCATTGCAGCACTGGGGCCA
GATGGTAAGCCCTCCCGTATCGTAGTTATCTACACGACGGGGAGTCAGGCAACTATGGATGAACGAAATA
GACAGATCGCTGAGATAGGTGCCTCACTGATTAAGCATTGGTAACTGTCAGACCAAGTTTACTCATATAT
ACTTTAGATTGATTTAAAACTTCATTTTTAATTTAAAAGGATCTAGGTGAAGATCCTTTTTGATAATCTC
ATGACCAAAATCCCTTAACGTGAGTTTTCGTTCCACTGAGCGTCAGACCCCGTAGAAAAGATCAAAGGAT
CTTCTTGAGATCCTTTTTTTCTGCGCGTAATCTGCTGCTTGCAAACAAAAAAACCACCGCTACCAGCGGT
GGTTTGTTTGCCGGATCAAGAGCTACCAACTCTTTTTCCGAAGGTAACTGGCTTCAGCAGAGCGCAGATA
CCAAATACTGTCCTTCTAGTGTAGCCGTAGTTAGGCCACCACTTCAAGAACTCTGTAGCACCGCCTACAT
ACCTCGCTCTGCTAATCCTGTTACCAGTGGCTGCTGCCAGTGGCGATAAGTCGTGTCTTACCGGGTTGGA
CTCAAGACGATAGTTACCGGATAAGGCGCAGCGGTCGGGCTGAACGGGGGGTTCGTGCACACAGCCCAGC
TTGGAGCGAACGACCTACACCGAACTGAGATACCTACAGCGTGAGCATTGAGAAAGCGCCACGCTTCCCG
AAGGGAGAAAGGCGGACAGGTATCCGGTAAGCGGCAGGGTCGGAACAGGAGAGCGCACGAGGGAGCTTCC
AGGGGGAAACGCCTGGTATCTTTATAGTCCTGTCGGGTTTCGCCACCTCTGACTTGAGCGTCGATTTTTG
TGATGCTCGTCAGGGGGGCGGAGCCTATGGAAAAACGCCAGCAACGCGGCCTTTTTACGGTTCCTGGCCT
TTTGCTGGCCTTTTGCTCACATGTTCTTTCCTGCGTTATCCCCTGATTCTGTGGATAACCGTATTACCGC
CTTTGAGTGAGCTGATACCGCTCGCCGCAGCCGAACGACCGAGCGCAGCGAGTCAGTGAGCGAGGAAGCG
GAAGAGCGCCCAATACGCAAACCGCCTCTCCCCGCGCGTTGGCCGATTCATTAATGCAGCTGGCACGACA
GGTTTCCCGACTGGAAAGCGGGCAGTGAGCGCAACGCAATTAATGTGAGTTAGCTCACTCATTAGGCACC
CCAGGCTTTACACTTTATGCTTCCGGCTCGTATGTTGTGTGGAATTGTGAGCGGATAACAATTTCACACA
GGAAACAGCTATGACCATGATTACGCCAAGCTGTAAGTTTAAACATGATCTTACTAACTAACTATTCTCA
TTTAAATTTTCAGAGCTTAAAAATGGCTGAAATCACTCACAACGATGGATACGCTAACAACTTGGAAA
