>Addgene plasmid #19638 | pGC245 | addgene partial sequence | sequence record 25463 | 19638 with GFP-R
CTTCTCCTTTACTCATTTTTTCTACCGGTACCTTACGCTTCTTCTTTGGAGCAGTCATTTTTTCTGCCGG
TACCTTACGCTTCTTCTTTGGAGCAGTCATTTTTTCTGCCGGTACCTTACGCTTCTTCTTTGGAGCAGTC
ATTTTTTCTGCCGGTACCTTACGCTTCTTCTTTGGAGCAGTCATTTTTTCTGAGCTCCTGAAAATGTTCT
ATGTTATGTTAGTATCATTCGAAACATACCCGGGGATCTTGAAGTTCCTATTCCGAAGTTCCTATTCTCT
AGAAAGTATAGGAACTTCAGAGCGGCTAGCCCAGTGAATTATCAACTATGTATAATAAAGTTGAACGAGA
AACGTAAAATGATATAAATATCAATATATTAAATTAGATTTTGCATAAAAAACAGACTACATAATACTGT
AAAACACAACATATCCAGTCACTATGGCGGCCGCATTAGGCACCCCAGGCTTTACACTTTATGCTTCCGG
CTCGTATAATGTGTGGATTTTGAGTTAGGATCCGTCGAGATTTTCAGGAGCTAAGGAAGCTAAAATGGAG
AAAAAAATCACTGGATATACCACCGTTGATA
